>Addgene plasmid #195567 | pAS_pb_Ef1a-TIR1_Ubc-mCherry-Puro | addgene full sequence | sequence record 386245 | Addgene NGS Result
TGGGTTACATCGAACTGGATCTCAACAGCGGTAAGATCCTTGAGAGTTTTCGCCCCGAAGAACGTTTTCC
AATGATGAGCACTTTTAAAGTTCTGCTATGTGGCGCGGTATTATCCCGTATTGACGCCGGGCAAGAGCAA
CTCGGTCGCCGCATACACTATTCTCAGAATGACTTGGTTGAGTACTCACCAGTCACAGAAAAGCATCTTA
CGGATGGCATGACAGTAAGAGAATTATGCAGTGCTGCCATAACCATGAGTGATAACACTGCGGCCAACTT
ACTTCTGACAACGATCGGAGGACCGAAGGAGCTAACCGCTTTTTTGCACAACATGGGGGATCATGTAACT
CGCCTTGATCGTTGGGAACCGGAGCTGAATGAAGCCATACCAAACGACGAGCGTGACACCACGATGCCTG
TAGCAATGGCAACAACGTTGCGCAAACTATTAACTGGCGAACTACTTACTCTAGCTTCCCGGCAACAATT
AATAGACTGGATGGAGGCGGATAAAGTTGCAGGACCACTTCTGCGCTCGGCCCTTCCGGCTGGCTGGTTT
ATTGCTGATAAATCTGGAGCCGGTGAGCGTGGGTCTCGCGGTATCATTGCAGCACTGGGGCCAGATGGTA
AGCCCTCCCGTATCGTAGTTATCTACACGACGGGGAGTCAGGCAACTATGGATGAACGAAATAGACAGAT
CGCTGAGATAGGTGCCTCACTGATTAAGCATTGGTAACTGTCAGACCAAGTTTACTCATATATACTTTAG
ATTGATTTAAAACTTCATTTTTAATTTAAAAGGATCTAGGTGAAGATCCTTTTTGATAATCTCATGACCA
AAATCCCTTAACGTGAGTTTTCGTTCCACTGAGCGTCAGACCCCGTAGAAAAGATCAAAGGATCTTCTTG
AGATCCTTTTTTTCTGCGCGTAATCTGCTGCTTGCAAACAAAAAAACCACCGCTACCAGCGGTGGTTTGT
TTGCCGGATCAAGAGCTACCAACTCTTTTTCCGAAGGTAACTGGCTTCAGCAGAGCGCAGATACCAAATA
CTGTTCTTCTAGTGTAGCCGTAGTTAGGCCACCACTTCAAGAACTCTGTAGCACCGCCTACATACCTCGC
TCTGCTAATCCTGTTACCAGTGGCTGCTGCCAGTGGCGATAAGTCGTGTCTTACCGGGTTGGACTCAAGA
CGATAGTTACCGGATAAGGCGCAGCGGTCGGGCTGAACGGGGGGTTCGTGCACACAGCCCAGCTTGGAGC
GAACGACCTACACCGAACTGAGATACCTACAGCGTGAGCTATGAGAAAGCGCCACGCTTCCCGAAGGGAG
AAAGGCGGACAGGTATCCGGTAAGCGGCAGGGTCGGAACAGGAGAGCGCACGAGGGAGCTTCCAGGGGGA
AACGCCTGGTATCTTTATAGTCCTGTCGGGTTTCGCCACCTCTGACTTGAGCGTCGATTTTTGTGATGCT
CGTCAGGGGGGCGGAGCCTATGGAAAAACGCCAGCAACGCGGCCTTTTTACGGTTCCTGGCCTTTTGCTG
GCCTTTTGCTCACATGTTCTTTCCTGCGTTATCCCCTGATTCTGTGGATAACCGTATTACCGCCTTTGAG
TGAGCTGATACCGCTCGCCGCAGCCGAACGACCGAGCGCAGCGAGTCAGTGAGCGAGGAAGCGGAAGAGC
GCCCAATACGCAAACCGCCTCTCCCCGCGCGTTGGCCGATTCATTAATGCAGCTGGCACGACAGGTTTCC
CGACTGGAAAGCGGGCAGTGAGCGCAACGCAATTAATGTGAGTTAGCTCACTCATTAGGCACCCCAGGCT
TTACACTTTATGCTTCCGGCTCGTATGTTGTGTGGAATTGTGAGCGGATAACAATTTCACACAGGAAACA
GCTATGACCATGATTACGCCAAGCGCGCCCGCCGGGTAACTCACGGGGTATCCATGTCCATTTCTGCGGC
ATCCAGCCAGGATACCCGTCCTCGCTGACGTAATATCCCAGCGCCGCACCGCTGTCATTAATCTGCACAC
CGGCACGGCAGTTCCGGCTGTCGCCGGTATTGTTCGGGTTGCTGATGCGCTTCGGGCTGACCATCCGGAA
CTGTGTCCGGAAAAGCCGCGACGAACTGGTATCCCAGGTGGCCTGAACGAACAGTTCACCGTTAAAGGCG
TGCATGGCCACACCTTCCCGAATCATCATGGTAAACGTGCGTTTTCGCTCAACGTCAATGCAGCAGCAGT
CATCCTCGGCAAACTCTTTCCATGCCGCTTCAACCTCGCGGGAAAAGGCACGGGCTTCTTCCTCCCCGAT
GCCCAGATAGCGCCAGCTTGGGCGATGACTGAGCCGGAAAAAAGACCCGACGATATGATCCTGATGCAGC
TAGATTAACCCTAGAAAGATAGTCTGCGTAAAATTGACGCATGCATTCTTGAAATATTGCTCTCTCTTTC
TAAATAGCGCGAATCCGTCGCTGTGCATTTAGGACATCTCAGTCGCCGCTTGGAGCTCCCGTGAGGCGTG
CTTGTCAATGCGGTAAGTGTCACTGATTTTGAACTATAACGACCGCGTGAGTCAAAATGACGCATGATTA
TCTTTTACGTGACTTTTAAGATTTAACTCATACGATAATTATATTGTTATTTCATGTTCTACTTACGTGA
TAACTTATTATATATATATTTTCTTGTTATAGATATCAGGGACAGCCCCCCCCCAAAGCCCCCAGGGATG
TAATTACGTCCCTCCCCCGCTAGGGGGCAGCAGCGAGCCGCCCGGGGCTCCGCTCCGGTCCGGCGCTCCC
CCCGCATCCCCGAGCCGGCAGCGTGCGGGGACAGCCCGGGCACGGGGAAGGTGGCACGGGATCGCTTTCC
TCTGAACGCTTCTCGCTGCTCTTTGAGCCTGCAGACACCTGGGGGGATACGGGGAAAAAGCCATACCAAT
GGGCCCTAAAAAAGGAATCCAGTCAATTCCGGGGCTAAACCTGGCTGCCACTGTTTCTTTAGGGACTTCG
TTCCTGTGAGGACAGGAAACCCTGCAACCTGGTTGACCAGAGCAAGGGATATAAGAACCCAGTTTGGGAA
CACTGCTGTTTAAATATTAAACAGGGATGTCTTGTCCCCCGGAAGGGAGACCAGATGAGCTTCTGATAGA
CTAATTGACATCATTTGAGTCAATTCCAGACATGATAAGATACATTGATGAGTTTGGACAAACCACAACT
AGAATGCAGTGAAAAAAATGCTTTATTTGTGAAATTTGTGATGCTATTGCTTTATTTGTAACCATTATAA
GCTGCAATAAACAAGTTTAGTTAGTTAACGCATGATACAAAGGCATTAAAGCAGCGTATCCACATAGCGT
AAAAGGAGCAACATAGTTAAGAATACCAGTCAATCTTTCACAAATTTTGTAATCCAGAGGTTGATTGTCG
ACGGCACCGGGCTTGCGGGTCATGCACCAGGTGCGCGGTCCTTCGGGCACCTCGACGTCGGCGGTGACGG
TGAAGCCGAGCCGCTCGTAGAAGGGGAGGTTGCGGGGCGCGGAGGTCTCCAGGAAGGCGGGCACCCCGGC
GCGCTCGGCCGCCTCCACTCCGGGGAGCACGACGGCGCTGCCCAGACCCTTGCCCTGGTGGTCGGGCGAG
ACGCCGACGGTGGCCAGGAACCACGCGGGCTCCTTGGGCCGGTGCGGCGCCAGGAGGCCTTCCATCTGTT
GCTGCGCGGCCAGCCGGGAACCGCTCAACTCGGCCATGCGCGGGCCGATCTCGGCGAACACCGCCCCCGC
TTCGACGCTCTCCGGCGTGGTCCAGACCGCCACCGCGGCGCCGTCGTCCGCGACCCACACCTTGCCGATG
TCGAGCCCGACGCGCGTGAGGAAGAGTTCTTGCAGCTCGGTGACCCGCTCGATGTGGCGGTCCGGATCGA
CGGTGTGGCGCGTGGCGGGGTAGTCGGCGAACGCGGCGGCGAGGGTGCGTACGGCCCGGGGGACGTCGTC
GCGGGTGGCGAGGCGCACCGTGGGCTTGTACTCGGTGGCCATGGTGGCTCTAGATGGGCCAGGATTCTCC
TCGACGTCACCGCATGTTAGCAGACTTCCTCTGCCCTCACCGGATCCCTTGTACAGCTCGTCCATGCCGC
CGGTGGAGTGGCGGCCCTCGGCGCGTTCGTACTGTTCCACGATGGTGTAGTCCTCGTTGTGGGAGGTGAT
GTCCAACTTGATGTTGACGTTGTAGGCGCCGGGCAGCTGCACGGGCTTCTTGGCCTTGTAGGTGGTCTTG
ACCTCAGCGTCGTAGTGGCCGCCGTCCTTCAGCTTCAGCCTCTGCTTGATCTCGCCCTTCAGGGCGCCGT
CCTCGGGGTACATCCGCTCGGAGGAGGCCTCCCAGCCCATGGTTTTCTTCTGCATTACGGGGCCGTCGGA
GGGGAAGTTGGTGCCGCGCAGCTTCACCTTGTAGATGAACTCGCCGTCCTGCAGGGAGGAGTCCTGGGTC
ACGGTCACCACGCCGCCGTCCTCGAAGTTCATCACGCGCTCCCACTTGAAGCCCTCGGGGAAGGACAGCT
TCAAGTAGTCGGGGATGTCGGCGGGGTGCTTCACGTAGGCCTTGGAGCCGTACATGAACTGAGGGGACAG
GATGTCCCAGGCGAAGGGCAGGGGGCCACCCTTGGTCACCTTCAGCTTGGCGGTCTGGGTGCCCTCGTAG
GGGCGGCCCTCGCCCTCGCCCTCGATCTCGAACTCGTGGCCGTTCACGGAGCCCTCCATGTGCACCTTGA
AGCGCATGAACTCCTTGATGATGGCCATGTTATCCTCCTCGCCCTTGCTCACCATATCCGCTAGCGTCTA
ACAAAAAAGCCAAAAACGGCCAGAATTTAGCGGACAATTTACTAGTCTAACACTGAAAATTACATATTGA
CCCAAATGATTACATTTCAAAAGGTGCCTAAAAAACTTCACAAAACACACTCGCCAACCCCGAGCGCATA
GTTCAAAACCGGAGCTTCAGCTACTTAAGAAGATAGGTACATAAAACCGACCAAAGAAACTGACGCCTCA
CTTATCCCTCCCCTCACCAGAGGTCCGGCGCCTGTCGATTCAGGAGAGCCTACCCTAGGCCCGAACCCTG
CGTCCTGCGACGGAGAAAAGCCTACCGCACACCTACCGGCAGGTGGCCCCACCCTGCATTATAAGCCAAC
AGAACGGGTGACGTCACGACACGACGAGGGCGCGCGCTCCCAAAGGTACGGGTGCACTGCCCAACGGCAC
CGCCATAACTGCCGCCCCCGCAACAGACGACAAACCGAGTTCTCCAGTCAGTGACAAACTTCACGTCAGG
GTCCCCAGATGGTGCCCCAGCCCATCTCACCCGAATAAGAGCTTTCCCGCATTAGCGAAGGCCTCAAGAC
CTTGGGTTCTTGCCGCCCACCATGCCCCCCACCTTGTTTCAACGACCTCACAGCCCGCCTCACAAGCGTC
TTCCATTCAAGACTCGGGAACAGCCGCCATTTTGCTGCGCTCCCCCCAACCCCCAGTTCAGGGCAACCTT
GCTCGCGGACCCAGACTACAGCCCTTGGCGGTCTCTCCACACGCTTCCGTCCCACCGAGCGGCCCGGCGG
CCACGAAAGCCCCGGCCAGCCCAGCAGCCCGCTACTCACCAAGTGACGATCACAGCGATCCACAAACAAG
AACCGCGACCCAAATCCCGGCTGCGACGGAACTAGCTGTGCCACACCCGGCGCGTCCTTATATAATCATC
GGCGTTCACCGCCCCACGGAGATCCCTCCGCAGAATCGCCGAGAAGGGACTACTTTTCCTCGCCTGTTCC
GCTCTCTGGAAAGAAAACCAGTGCCCTAGAGTCACCCAAGTCCCGTCCTAAAATGTCCTTCTGCTGATAC
TGGGGTTCTAAGGCCGAGTCTTATGAGCAGCGGGCCGCTGTCCTGAGCGTCCGGGCGGAAGGATCAGGAC
GCTCGCTGCGCCCTTCGTCTGACGTGGCAGCGCTCGCCGTGAGGAGGGGGGCGCCCGCGGGAGGCGCCAA
AACCCGGCGCGGAGGCCGGATCCGCGGGGAGGCGGCCCAAAGGGAGATCCGACTCGTCTGAGGGCGAAGG
CGAAGACGCGGAAGAGGCCGCAGAGCCGGCAGCAGGCCGCGGGAAGGAAGGTCCGCTGGATTGAGGGCCG
AAGGGACGTAGCAGAAGGACGTCCCGCGCAGAATCCAGGTGGCAACACAGGCGAGCAGCCATGGAAAGGA
CGTCAGCTTCCCCGACAACACCACGGAATTGTCAGTGCCCAACAGCCGAGCCCCTGTCCAGCAGCGGGCA
AGGCAGGCGGCGATGAGTTCCGCCGTGGCAATAGGGAGGGGGAAAGCGAAAGTCCCGGAAAGGAGCTGAC
AGGTGGTGGCAATGCCCCAACCAGTGGGGGTTGCGTCAGCAAACACAGTGCACACCACGCCACGTTGCCT
GACAACGGGCCACAACTCCTCATAAAGAGACAGCAACCAGGATTTATACAAGGAGGAGAAAATGAAAGCC
ATACGGGAAGCAATAGCATGATACAAAGGCATTAAAGCAGCGTATCCACATAGCGTAAAAGGAGCAACAT
AGTTAAGAATACCAGTCAATCTTTCACAAATTTTGTAATCCAGAGGTTGATTGTCGACGCGGCCGCTTAG
GTGCTGTCCAGGCCCAGCAGGGGGTTGGGGATGGGCTTGCCCAGAATTTTCACGAAATTGGGAGCGTCAT
CTCGTGCGCCAGCTGTGGTCCGATAGACGTACAGTTTCTCCACTTTGGGCAGATCGCCGTGGTTTTCCTC
CATTTCATTACTACCGTCGCGTTCGTTGATGACCTCAACATTCAGCATTGGCATTTTACTAGCCAGGACT
TGGCATCCCTTGAGGGTCACGTTGCAGCTTGACATCCAAAGTGACCTCATCGTCTCGTACCGGGCGAAAT
TGCCCAGCAGTGCGGCGTCCCCAAAAGGGGAATCGCGAATTTCGAGTTTTCTCAGGTTCTTGCACCCGTT
CATCACGTGCATCATCCCTTTATCTGAATCTCCGGCGAATGCGATTGACAGCATTTCCAGCTGCTTGGCG
TACTTCCCAATATACATGAACACTTTGTCAGTCAGCAGGCCGGATATGCTCAGCCGCTGGAGACCCTTAC
ATTCGCGTACTATGGCACCGAACCCTTCGTCCAGTGGCTGTGACGTTACGACGTCGGGCTTACCGGGCTC
CAAGATGCACAGTCTAAACCTTGTGAAGTTTGGACAGTTTTTGGCAACGGTAACAAGGGCAGCATTGGTC
ATCTGATGACAGAAGTACAGCAAACTATTGAGTTTGGGGCACCCCAGGGACACTGCTACCAATCCCTCCT
CGGTGACTGCGCTGTATCCGGCCACATAGAAATCTGAAGGGAACACCCTCAGCTCCTGCAGATCTTTGCA
GGAGGAGGCCACAACTTGCAGTCCCTTGTCTGAAATACAATCCAGTACCCAGAGCCTTTGGAGCTTCACG
CAGCGGCTGATCATCTTAGTAAGGTCACTAGCGTCGAGGGTTGGAGCGTAACTCAGATTAAGTCCGGTCA
ACTGTGCACACAGGGGATAGATAAAAGACAGGCAGACAGGGCTAGCGTCCCAAAACCCGCTCAGTGACCT
AAGCATTTTGCATTTTTCCAGAGCACTAGTGAGCTTAAAGTAGCTCTCTGTCTGGAAATCATCGGTCAGA
TTTCCGGTCCCCAGATCCTCCAGGTTGGGAGTCCGGAGCAAAATCTTGGCGAGCGTGTCCACAGAAACGG
ATCTGTTCAGCCGCAGAGATCTCAGGTTGGGGGATCGGGAAACGAGTCTCTCCAAACTCCCGGCATTCAC
TTCGCCCTTGATACAAGCGAAATTCAAGCTCACCAGGCTAGTGCAGCTATCCGGGAAACAGCTCAGCCAC
CGAGGTCCCCTATCCTCTACCTCATTTTCCTGCAGGTCCAGTTCTCGCAGCAGTTTACAATGGCTAGCTA
CAGCAGCCAGACCGTCGGTGCTAAATCCTTCACAGCTGATCAGCACCAGGGCGCGGAATCGGGGGAAGCT
GCGGGCAAGCAGTTCCAGTGACTCGTCTGACACCACCATCCTTTTCATCCTGAGTTCTTCCAGACCATGA
CACCCGCGCGCAGCGGCCTCGATCCAGGGCCCGGCGTAGCCGCCCCAGTCCGGAGGCACCAAATTGAAGT
CGGCAAAGTGAGGCTTGCCCTTCACTGTAAGGGCCCTGACGTTCGGGAACCGGGCGGCCACTCGCCCGGC
TCGTACGGCATAACAATTACCCACAAAAACACCTCTGCGGCTCAAGCGTTCGATCTCATACCAGACCTTG
CACACCAGGGACACGGTATTCCTATCTCGTTGGGCGGGAAGGAATGAGAAAATATGTTCGACCACCTCCT
CAGGGAAGTATGTCATGAATTCGGCGCCGGTCACAGCTTGGATCTGTAACGGCGCAGAACAGAAAACGAA
ACAAAGACGTAGAGTTGAGCAAGCAGGGTCAGGCAAAGCGTGGAGAGCCGGCTGAGTCTAGGTAGGCTCC
AAGGGAGCGCCGGACAAAGGCCCGGTCTCGACCTGAGCTTTAAACTTACCTAGACGGCGGACGCAGTTCA
GGAGGCACCACAGGCGGGAGGCGGCAGAACGCGACTCAACCGGCGTGGATGGCGGCCTCAGGTAGGGCGG
CGGGCGCGTGAAGGAGAGATGCGAGCCCCTCGAAGCTTCAGCTGTGTTCTGGCGGCAAACCCGTTGCGAA
AAAGAACGTTCACGGCGACTACTGCACTTATATACGGTTCTCCCCCACCCTCGGGAAAAAGGCGGAGCCA
GTACACGACATCACTTTCCCAGTTTACCCCGCGCCACCTTCTCTAGGCACCCGTTCAATTGCCGACCCCT
CCCCCCAACTTCTCGGGGACTGTGGGCGATGTGCGCTCTGCCCACTGACGGGCACCGGATGATCCCTCGA
GGCTAGTCTCGTGATCGATAAAATTTTGAATTTTTGTAATTTGTTTTTGTAATTCTTTAGTTTGTATGTC
TGTTGCTATTATGTCTACTATTCTTTCCCCTGCACTGTACCCCCCAATCCCCCCTTTTCTTTTAAAAGTT
CTAGTCTGGCCGTGGAGGCCTTTTCCCCGTATCCCCCCAGGTGTCTGCAGGCTCAAAGAGCAGCGAGAAG
CGTTCAGAGGAAAGCGATCCCGTGCCACCTTCCCCGTGCCCGGGCTGTCCCCGCACGCTGCCGGCTCGGG
GATGCGGGGGGAGCGCCGGACCGGAGCGGAGCCCCGGGCGGCTCGCTGCTGCCCCCTAGCGGGGGAGGGA
CGTAATTACATCCCTGGGGGCTTTGGGGGGGGGCTGTCCCTCATAAAAGTTTTGTTACTTTATAGAAGAA
ATTTTGAGTTTTTGTTTTTTTTAATAAATAAATAAACATAAATAAATTGTTTGTTGAATTTATTATTAGT
ATGTAAGTGTAAATATAATAAAACTTAATATCTATTCAAATTAATAAATAAACCTCGATATACAGACCGA
TAAAACACATGCGTCAATTTTACACATGATTATCTTTAACGTACGTCACAATATGATTATCTTTCTAGGG
TTAATCTAGCTGCGTGTTCTGCAGCGTGTCGAGCATCTTCATCTGCTCCATCACGCTGTAAAACACATTT
GCACCGCGAGTCTGCCCGTCCTCCACGGGTTCAAAAACGTGAATGAACGAGGCGCGCTCACTGGCCGTCG
TTTTACAACGTCGTGACTGGGAAAACCCTGGCGTTACCCAACTTAATCGCCTTGCAGCACATCCCCCTTT
CGCCAGCTGGCGTAATAGCGAAGAGGCCCGCACCGATCGCCCTTCCCAACAGTTGCGCAGCCTGAATGGC
GAATGGG
[124 nt withheld, positions 9878-10001]
C
[91 nt withheld, positions 10003-10093]
A
[49 nt withheld, positions 10095-10143]
CCTTTGACGTTGGAGTCCACGTTCTTT
[37 nt withheld, positions 10171-10207]
ACCCTATCTCGGTCTATTCTTTTGATTTATAAGGGATTTTGCCGATTTCGGCCTATTGGTTAAAAAATGA
GCTGATTTAACAAAAATTTAACGCGAATTTTAACAAAATATTAACGCTTACAATTTAGGTGGCACTTTTC
GGGGAAATGTGCGCGGAACCCCTATTTGTTTATTTTTCTAAATACATTCAAATATGTATCCGCTCATGAG
ACAATAACCCTGATAAATGCTTCAATAATATTGAAAAAGGAAGAGTATGAGTATTCAACATTTCCGTGTC
GCCCTTATTCCCTTTTTTGCGGCATTTTGCCTTCCTGTTTTTGCTCACCCAGAAACGCTGGTGAAAGTAA
AAGATGCTGAAGATCAGTTGGGTGCACGAG
Features (pLannotate 1.2.2; 22 found; start..end, strand, type, name):
    908..1496    +  rep_origin     ori: high-copy-number ColE1/pMB1/pBR322/pUC origin of replication
   1679..1771    +  CDS            lacI (fragment): lac repressor; lacI; The lac repressor binds to the lac operator to inhibit transcription in E. coli. This inhibition can be relieved by adding lactose or isopropyl-β-D-thiogalactopyranoside (IPTG).
   1784..1805    +  protein_bind   CAP binding site: CAP binding activates transcription in the presence of cAMP. E. coli catabolite activator protein
   1820..1850    +  promoter       lac promoter: promoter for the E. coli lac operon
   1858..1874    +  protein_bind   lac operator: The lac repressor binds to the lac operator to inhibit transcription in E. coli. This inhibition can be relieved by adding lactose or isopropyl-β-D-thiogalactopyranoside (IPTG). lac repressor encoded by lacI
   1912..2379    -  CDS            B (fragment): PORTL_LAMBD - Experimental evidence at protein level: Swiss-Prot protein existence level 1. Forms the portal vertex of the capsid (PubMed:6228056, PubMed:6232391). This portal plays critical roles in head assembly, genome packaging, neck/tail attachment, and genome ejection (Probable). The portal protein multimerizes as a single ring-shaped homododecamer arranged around a central channel (PubMed:6232391). Binds to the terminase subunits to form the packaging machine (PubMed:7799432). From Escherichia phage lambda (Bacteriophage lambda).
   3074..3166    -  ncRNA          G-CSF SLDE: Accession: RF00183 - G-CSF factor stem-loop destabilising element (SLDE)
   3186..3307    -  polyA_signal   SV40 poly(A) signal: SV40 polyadenylation signal
   3320..3426    -  misc_feature   WPRE (fragment): woodchuck hepatitis virus posttranscriptional regulatory element
   3433..4026    -  CDS            PuroR: puromycin N-acetyltransferase; pac from Streptomyces alboniger; confers resistance to puromycin
   4108..4815    -  CDS            mCherry: mCherry is a basic (constitutively fluorescent) red fluorescent protein published in 2004, derived from Discosoma sp.. It is reported to be a very rapidly-maturing monomer with low acid sensitivity.
   4826..6037    -  promoter       UbC promoter: human ubiquitin C promoter
   6044..6632    -  misc_feature   WPRE: woodchuck hepatitis virus posttranscriptional regulatory element
   6692..8416    -  CDS            TIR1B_ORYSJ: Experimental evidence at transcript level: Swiss-Prot protein existence level 2. From Oryza sativa subsp. japonica (Rice).
   8441..8709    -  LTR            5' LTR (truncated): truncated 5' long terminal repeat (LTR) from human T-cell leukemia virus (HTLV) type 1
   8722..8933    -  promoter       EF-1α core promoter: core promoter for human elongation factor EF-1α
   8980..9097    -  misc_feature   cPPT/CTS: central polypurine tract and central termination sequence of HIV-1
   9597..9716    -  CDS            B (fragment): PORTL_LAMBD - Experimental evidence at protein level: Swiss-Prot protein existence level 1. Forms the portal vertex of the capsid (PubMed:6228056, PubMed:6232391). This portal plays critical roles in head assembly, genome packaging, neck/tail attachment, and genome ejection (Probable). The portal protein multimerizes as a single ring-shaped homododecamer arranged around a central channel (PubMed:6232391). Binds to the terminase subunits to form the packaging machine (PubMed:7799432). From Escherichia phage lambda (Bacteriophage lambda).
   9718..9873    +  CDS            lacZα (fragment): LacZα fragment of β-galactosidase; lacZ fragment
   9878..10306   +  rep_origin     f1 ori (sequence partly withheld): f1 bacteriophage origin of replication; arrow indicates direction of (+) strand synthesis
  10359..10463   +  promoter       AmpR promoter: bla
  10464..737     +  CDS            AmpR (across the origin): β-lactamase; bla; confers resistance to ampicillin, carbenicillin, and related antibiotics
