[The description below was written by a language model from this plasmid's Addgene catalogue record and pLannotate feature annotations shown in this document.]
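Description:
pAS_pb_Ef1a-TIR1_Ubc-mCherry-Puro is a PiggyBac transposon plasmid of about 10.6 kb for stable mammalian expression of the rice (Oryza sativa) F-box protein TIR1 together with a fluorescent and drug-selectable marker. It is built on the PB-Ef1a_Ubc-mCherry-Puro backbone and partly derived from an earlier plasmid from the same laboratory. In E. coli it is maintained at high copy through a ColE1/pUC-type origin and selected with ampicillin (AmpR). An f1 origin and remnants of a lac/lacZα cloning region are also present. The automated annotation does not label the PiggyBac terminal repeats, so their positions are not given in the record. The short hits to phage lambda portal protein that flank the expression region are probably annotation artefacts or stuffer sequence.

The payload consists of two tandem expression units in the same orientation. In the first, an EF-1α core promoter followed by an HTLV-1 LTR-derived segment (a common composite enhancer/leader arrangement) drives the 1,725 bp TIR1 coding sequence, which was cloned between EcoRI and NotI and is followed by a full WPRE to boost transcript stability and expression. In the second, the human UbC promoter drives mCherry and then puromycin N-acetyltransferase. The short gap between these two reading frames suggests a linker or self-cleaving peptide, but none is annotated. This unit ends with a partial WPRE and an SV40 polyadenylation signal. A cPPT/CTS element lies upstream of the EF-1α promoter.

When co-delivered with PiggyBac transposase, the cassette integrates into the genome, and integrants can be enriched with puromycin or by red fluorescence. TIR1 is the plant auxin receptor used in auxin-inducible degron systems, so such cell lines would typically serve for auxin-triggered depletion of degron-tagged proteins, although the record itself states only stable expression as the purpose.
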