Addgene plasmid #195567: pAS_pb_Ef1a-TIR1_Ubc-mCherry-Puro
Purpose: PiggyBac plasmid for stable expression of TIR1, mCherry, and Puromycin resistance in mammalian cells
Depositing lab: Joanna Wysocka. Depositing organization: Stanford University. Publication: Co-transcriptional genome surveillance by HUSH is coupled to termination machinery. Spencley AL, Bar S, Swigut T, Flynn RA, Lee CH, Chen LF, Bassik MC, Wysocka J. Mol Cell. 2023 May 18;83(10):1623-1639.e8. doi: 10.1016/j.molcel.2023.04.014. Epub 2023 May 9. PubMed 37164018.
Backbone
  Vector backbone: PB-Ef1a_Ubc-mCherry-Puro
  Total vector size (bp): 10586
  Vector type: Mammalian Expression
  Selectable markers: Puromycin
Growth in bacteria
  Bacterial resistance: Ampicillin, 100 μg/mL
  Growth temperature: 37°C
  Growth strain: NEB Stable
  Copy number: High Copy
Gene/Insert
  Gene/Insert name: TIR1
  Species: Oryza sativa
  Insert size (bp): 1725
  Promoter: Ef1-alpha
  Cloning method: Restriction Enzyme; 5′ cloning site EcoRI (unknown if destroyed); 3′ cloning site NotI (unknown if destroyed)
  Sequencing primers: 5′ tttctgttctgcgccgttac
Resource information
  A portion of this plasmid was derived from a plasmid made by: Wysocka lab (Addgene Plasmid #161972)
Terms and licenses: Academic/Nonprofit Terms; Industry Terms: Not Available to Industry
How to cite: pAS_pb_Ef1a-TIR1_Ubc-mCherry-Puro was a gift from Joanna Wysocka (Addgene plasmid # 195567 ; http://n2t.net/addgene:195567 ; RRID:Addgene_195567)
